>Addgene plasmid #118876 | pOCC7 | depositor full sequence | sequence record 224666 | Full Sequence
AGCTGCCACCATTTTGTTCGCCCAGGACTCTAGCTATAGTTCTAGTGGTTGGCTACGTATACTCCGGAAT
ATTAATAGATCATGGAGATAATTAAAATGATAACCATCTCGCAAATAAATAAGTATTTTACTGTTTTCGT
AACAGTTTTGTAATAAAAAAACCTATAAATATTCCGGATTATTCATACCGTCCCACCATCGGGCGCGGAT
CGCCACCATGGCGGCCGCAAGCGCTATGGCCACAACCTGTTACATTGCACAAGATAAAAATATATCATCA
CGAACAGTAAAACTGTCTGCTTACATAAACAGTAATACAAGGGGTGTTATGCAGTTTAAGGTTTACACCT
ATAAAAGAGAGAGCCGTTATCGTCTGTTTGTGGATGTACAGAGTGATATTATTGACACGCCCGGGCGACG
GATGGTGATCCCCCTGGCCAGTGCCCGTCTGCTGTCAGATAAAGTCTCCCGTGAACTTTACCCGGTGGTG
CATATCGGGGATGAAAGCTGGCGCATGATGACCACCGATATGGCCAGTGTGCCGGTCTCCGTTATCGGGG
AAGAAGTGGCTGATCTCAGCCACCGCGAAAATGACATCAAAAACGCCATTAACCTGATGTTCTGGGGAAT
ATAAATGTCAGGCTCCCTTATACACAGCCAGTGGCGCGCCGCTGGAAGTTCTGTTCCAGGGGCCGGGCAG
CAGCCATCACCATCACCATCACAGTGGATAATAGAAGCTTGTCGAGAAGTACTAGAGGATCATAATCAGC
CATACCACATTTGTAGAGGTTTTACTTGCTTTAAAAAACCTCCCACACCTCCCCCTGAACCTGAAACATA
AAATGAATGCAATTGTTGTTGTTAACTTGTTTATTGCAGCTTATAATGGTTACAAATAAAGCAATAGCAT
CACAAATTTCACAAATAAAGCATTTTTTTCACTGCATTCTAGTTGTGGTTTGTCCAAACTCATCAATGTA
TCTTATCATGTCTGGATCTGATCACTGCTTGAGCCTAGGAGATCCGAACCAGATAAGTGAAAGCCTGCAT
CCGCAGATCTTAATTAATAAAACACGATACATTGTTATTAGTACATTTATTAAGCGCTAGATTCTGTGCG
TTGTTGATTTACAGACAATTGTTGTACGTATTTTAATAATTCATTAAATTTATAATCTTTAGGGTGGTAT
GTTAGAGCGAAAATCAAATGATTTTCAGCGTCTTTATATCTGAATTTAAATATTAAATCCTCAATAGATT
TGTAAAATAGGTTTCGATTAGTTTCAAACAAGGGTTGTTTTTCCGAACCGATGGCTGGACTATCTAATGG
ATTTTCGCTCAACGCCACAAAACTTGCCAAATCTTGTAGCAGCAATCTAGCTTTGTCGATATTCGTTTGT
GTTTTGTTTTGTAATAAAGGTTCGACGTCGTTCAAAATATTATGCGCTTTTGTATTTCTTTCATCACTGT
CGTTAGTGTACAATTGACTCGACGTAAACACGTTAAATAACGCTTGGACATATTTAACATCGGGCGTGTT
AGCTTTATTAGGCCGATTATCGTCGTCGTCCCAACCCTCGTCGTTAGAAGTTGCTTCCGAAGACGATTTT
GCCATAGCCACACGACGCCTATTAATTGTGTCGGCTAACACGTCCGCGATCAAATTTGTAGTTGAGCTTT
TTGGGCCTCATGGGCCTTCCGCTCACTGCCCGCTTTCCAGTCGGGAAACCTGTCGTGCCAGCTGCATTAA
CATGGTCATAGCTGTTTCCTTGCGTATTGGGCGCTCTCCGCTTCCTCGCTCACTGACTCGCTGCGCTCGG
TCGTTCGGGTAAAGCCTGGGGTGCCTAATGAGCAAAAGGCCAGCAAAAGGCCAGGAACCGTAAAAAGGCC
GCGTTGCTGGCGTTTTTCCATAGGCTCCGCCCCCCTGACGAGCATCACAAAAATCGACGCTCAAGTCAGA
GGTGGCGAAACCCGACAGGACTATAAAGATACCAGGCGTTTCCCCCTGGAAGCTCCCTCGTGCGCTCTCC
TGTTCCGACCCTGCCGCTTACCGGATACCTGTCCGCCTTTCTCCCTTCGGGAAGCGTGGCGCTTTCTCAT
AGCTCACGCTGTAGGTATCTCAGTTCGGTGTAGGTCGTTCGCTCCAAGCTGGGCTGTGTGCACGAACCCC
CCGTTCAGCCCGACCGCTGCGCCTTATCCGGTAACTATCGTCTTGAGTCCAACCCGGTAAGACACGACTT
ATCGCCACTGGCAGCAGCCACTGGTAACAGGATTAGCAGAGCGAGGTATGTAGGCGGTGCTACAGAGTTC
TTGAAGTGGTGGCCTAACTACGGCTACACTAGAAGAACAGTATTTGGTATCTGCGCTCTGCTGAAGCCAG
TTACCTTCGGAAAAAGAGTTGGTAGCTCTTGATCCGGCAAACAAACCACCGCTGGTAGCGGTGGTTTTTT
TGTTTGCAAGCAGCAGATTACGCGCAGAAAAAAAGGATCTCAAGAAGATCCTTTGATCTTTTCTACGGGG
TCTGACGCTCAGTGGAACGAAAACTCACGTTAAGGGATTTTGGTCATGAGATTATCAAAAAGGATCTTCA
CCTAGATCCTTTTAAATTAAAAATGAAGTTTTAAATCAATCTAAAGTATATATGAGTAAACTTGGTCTGA
CAGTTACCAATGCTTAATCAGTGAGGCACCTATCTCAGCGATCTGTCTATTTCGTTCATCCATAGTTGCC
TGACTCCCCGTCGTGTAGATAACTACGATACGGGAGGGCTTACCATCTGGCCCCAGTGCTGCAATGATAC
CGCGAGACCCACGCTCACCGGCTCCAGATTTATCAGCAATAAACCAGCCAGCCGGAAGGGCCGAGCGCAG
AAGTGGTCCTGCAACTTTATCCGCCTCCATCCAGTCTATTAATTGTTGCCGGGAAGCTAGAGTAAGTAGT
TCGCCAGTTAATAGTTTGCGCAACGTTGTTGCCATTGCTGCAGGCATCGTGGTGTCACGCTCGTCGTTTG
GTATGGCTTCATTCAGCTCCGGTTCCCAACGATCAAGGCGAGTTACATGATCCCCCATGTTGTGCAAAAA
AGCGGTTAGCTCCTTCGGTCCTCCGATCGTTGTCAGAAGTAAGTTGGCCGCAGTGTTATCACTCATGGTT
ATGGCAGCACTGCATAATTCTCTTACTGTCATGCCATCCGTAAGATGCTTTTCTGTGACTGGTGAGTACT
CAACCAAGTCATTCTGAGAATAGTGTATGCGGCGACCGAGTTGCTCTTGCCCGGCGTCAACACGGGATAA
TACCGCGCCACATAGCAGAACTTTAAAAGTGCTCATCATTGGAAAACGTTCTTCGGGGCGAAAACTCTCA
AGGATCTTACCGCTGTTGAGATCCAGTTCGATGTAACCCACTCGTGCACCCAACTGATCTTCAGCATCTT
TTACTTTCACCAGCGTTTCTGGGTGAGCAAAAACAGGAAGGCAAAATGCCGCAAAAAAGGGAATAAGGGC
GACACGGAAATGTTGAATACTCATTACTCTTCCTTTTTCAATATTATTGAAGCATTTATCAGGGTTATTG
TCTCATGAGCGGATACATATTTGAATGTATTTAGAAAAATAAACAAATAGGGGTTCCGCGCACATTTCCC
CGAAAAGTGCCACCTAAATTGTAAGCGTTAATATTTTGTTAAAATTCGCGTTAAATTTTTGTTAAATCAG
CTCATTTTTTAACCAATAGGCCGAAATCGGCAAAATCCCTTATAAATCAAAAGAATAGACCGAGATAGGG
TTGAGTGGCCGCTACAGGGCGCTCCCATTCGCCATTCAGGCTGCGCAACTGTTGGGAAGGGCGTTTCGGT
GCGGGCCTCTTCGCTATTACGCCAGCTGGCGAAAGGGGGATGTGCTGCAAGGCGATTAAGTTGGGTAACG
CCAGGGTTTTCCCAGTCACGACGTTGTAAAACGACGGCCAGTGAGCGCGACGTAATACGACTCACTATAG
GGCGAATTGGCGGAAGGCCGTCAAGGCCGTGACGTTAAAACTATTAAGCCATCCAATCGACCGTTAGTCG
AATCAGGACCGCTGGTGCGAGAAGCCGCGAAGTATGGCGAATGCATCGTATAACGTGTGGAGTCCGCTCA
TTAGAGCGTCATGTTTAGACAAGAAAGCTACATATTTAATTGATCCCGATGATTTTATTGATAAATTGAC
CCTAACTCCATACACGGTATTCTACAATGGCGGGGTTTTGGTCAAAATTTCCGGACTGCGATTGTACATG
CTGTTAACGGCTCCGCCCACTATTAATGAAATTAAAAATTCCAATTTTAAAAAACGCAGCAAGAGAAACA
TTTGTATGAAAGAATGCGTAGAAGGAAAGAAAAATGTCGTGGACATGCTGAACAACAAGATTAATATGCC
TCCGTGTATAAAAAAAATATTGAACGATTTGAAAGAAAACAATGTACCGCGCGGCGGTATGTACAGGAAG
AGGTTTATACTAAACTGTTACATTGCAAACGTGGTTTCGTGTGCCAAGTGTGAAAACCGATGTTTAATCA
AGGCTCTGACGCATTTCTACAACCACGACTCCAAGTGTGTGGGTGAAGTCATGCATCTTTTAATCAAATC
CCAAGATGTGTATAAACCACCAAACTGCCAAAAAATGAAAACTGTGGACAAGCTCTGTCCGTTTGCTGGC
AACTGCAAGGGTCTCAATCCTATTTGTAATTATTGAATAATAAAACAATTATAAATGCTAAATTTGTTTT
TTATTAACGATACAAACCAAACGCAACAAGAACATTTGTAGTATTATCTATAATTGAAAACGCGTAGTTA
TAATCGCTGAGGTAATATTTAAAATCATTTTCAAATGATTCACAGTTAATTTGCGACAATATAATTTTAT
TTTCACATAAACTAGACGCCTTGTCGTCTTCTTCTTCGTATTCCTTCTCTTTTTCATTTTTCTCCTCATA
AAAATTAACATAGTTATTATCGTATCCATATATGTATCTATCGTATAGAGTAAATTTTTTGTTGTCATAA
ATATATATGTCTTTTTTAATGGGGTGTATAGTACCGCTGCGCATAGTTTTTCTGTAATTTACAACAGTGC
TATTTTCTGGTAGTTCTTCGGAGTGTGTTGCTTTAATTATTAAATTTATATAATCAATGAATTTGGGATC
GTCGGTTTTGTACAATATGTTGCCGGCATAGTACGCAGCTTCTTCTAGTTCAATTACACCATTTTTTAGC
AGCACCGGATTAACATAACTTTCCAAAATGTTGTACGAACCGTTAAACAAAAACAGTTCACCTCCCTTTT
CTATACTATTGTCTGCGAGCAGTTGTTTGTTGTTAAAAATAACAGCCATTGTAATGAGACGCACAAACTA
ATATCACA
Features (pLannotate 1.2.2; 16 found; start..end, strand, type, name):
     79..170     +  promoter       polyhedrin promoter: polh from Autographa californica; promoter for the baculovirus polyhedrin gene
    329..631     +  CDS            ccdB: CCDB_ECOLI - Also known as G, letB, letD. Experimental evidence at protein level: Swiss-Prot protein existence level 1. Toxic component of a type II toxin-antitoxin (TA) system, functioning in plasmid maintainence. Responsible for the post- segregational killing (PSK) of plasmid-free cells, also referred to as a plasmid addiction system. Half-life of over 2 hours. Cell killing by CcdB is accompanied by filamentation, defects in chromosome and plasmid segregation, defects in cell division, formation of anucleate cells, decreased DNA synthesis and plasmid loss. Interferes with the activity of DN
    705..722     +  CDS            7xHis (fragment): 6xHis affinity tag
    758..841     +  CDS            large T antigen (fragment): large T antigen from SV40 (simian virus 40)
    864..998     +  polyA_signal   SV40 poly(A) signal: SV40 polyadenylation signal
   1071..1443    +  3'UTR          polyhedrin 3' UTR: 3' UTR from the Autographa californica nucleopolyhedrovirus polyhedrin gene (Suzuki et al., 2006)
   1703..1750    -  CDS            lacI (fragment): lac repressor; lacI; The lac repressor binds to the lac operator to inhibit transcription in E. coli. This inhibition can be relieved by adding lactose or isopropyl-β-D-thiogalactopyranoside (IPTG).
   1787..1827    -  rep_origin     RSF ori (fragment): Plasmids containing the RSF 1030 origin of replication can be propagated in E. coli cells that contain additional plasmids with compatible origins.
   1905..2493    -  rep_origin     ori: high-copy-number ColE1/pMB1/pBR322/pUC origin of replication
   2664..3524    -  CDS            AmpR: β-lactamase; bla; confers resistance to ampicillin, carbenicillin, and related antibiotics
   3526..3630    -  promoter       AmpR promoter: bla
   3656..3787    -  rep_origin     M13 ori (fragment): M13 bacteriophage origin of replication; arrow indicates direction of (+) strand synthesis
   3808..3964    -  CDS            lacZα (fragment): LacZα fragment of β-galactosidase; lacZ fragment
   3973..3991    +  promoter       T7 promoter: promoter for bacteriophage T7 RNA polymerase
   4094..4723    +  CDS            LEF-2: LEF2_NPVAC - Experimental evidence at protein level: Swiss-Prot protein existence level 1. Plays an essential role in viral DNA replication. Does not seem to participate in the initiation step but is rather important for the amplification of DNA. Also required for expression from the vp39 and polh promoters. From Autographa californica nuclear polyhedrosis virus (AcMNPV).
   4764..5369    +  CDS            ORF603: baculovirus ORF603 protein
