>Addgene plasmid #118876 | pOCC7 | addgene full sequence | sequence record 232237 | Addgene NGS Result
ATCATGGAGATAATTAAAATGATAACCATCTCGCAAATAAATAAGTATTTTACTGTTTTCGTAACAGTTT
TGTAATAAAAAAACCTATAAATATTCCGGATTATTCATACCGTCCCACCATCGGGCGCGGATCGCCACCA
TGGCGGCCGCAAGCGCTATGGCCACAACCTGTTACATTGCACAAGATAAAAATATATCATCACGAACAGT
AAAACTGTCTGCTTACATAAACAGTAATACAAGGGGTGTTATGCAGTTTAAGGTTTACACCTATAAAAGA
GAGAGCCGTTATCGTCTGTTTGTGGATGTACAGAGTGATATTATTGACACGCCCGGGCGACGGATGGTGA
TCCCCCTGGCCAGTGCCCGTCTGCTGTCAGATAAAGTCTCCCGTGAACTTTACCCGGTGGTGCATATCGG
GGATGAAAGCTGGCGCATGATGACCACCGATATGGCCAGTGTGCCGGTCTCCGTTATCGGGGAAGAAGTG
GCTGATCTCAGCCACCGCGAAAATGACATCAAAAACGCCATTAACCTGATGTTCTGGGGAATATAAATGT
CAGGCTCCCTTATACACAGCCAGTGGCGCGCCGCTGGAAGTTCTGTTCCAGGGGCCGGGCAGCAGCCATC
ACCATCACCATCACAGTGGATAATAGAAGCTTGTCGAGAAGTACTAGAGGATCATAATCAGCCATACCAC
ATTTGTAGAGGTTTTACTTGCTTTAAAAAACCTCCCACACCTCCCCCTGAACCTGAAACATAAAATGAAT
GCAATTGTTGTTGTTAACTTGTTTATTGCAGCTTATAATGGTTACAAATAAAGCAATAGCATCACAAATT
TCACAAATAAAGCATTTTTTTCACTGCATTCTAGTTGTGGTTTGTCCAAACTCATCAATGTATCTTATCA
TGTCTGGATCTGATCACTGCTTGAGCCTAGGAGATCCGAACCAGATAAGTGAAAGCCTGCATCCGCAGAT
CTTAATTAATAAAACACGATACATTGTTATTAGTACATTTATTAAGCGCTAGATTCTGTGCGTTGTTGAT
TTACAGACAATTGTTGTACGTATTTTAATAATTCATTAAATTTATAATCTTTAGGGTGGTATGTTAGAGC
GAAAATCAAATGATTTTCAGCGTCTTTATATCTGAATTTAAATATTAAATCCTCAATAGATTTGTAAAAT
AGGTTTCGATTAGTTTCAAACAAGGGTTGTTTTTCCGAACCGATGGCTGGACTATCTAATGGATTTTCGC
TCAACGCCACAAAACTTGCCAAATCTTGTAGCAGCAATCTAGCTTTGTCGATATTCGTTTGTGTTTTGTT
TTGTAATAAAGGTTCGACGTCGTTCAAAATATTATGCGCTTTTGTATTTCTTTCATCACTGTCGTTAGTG
TACAATTGACTCGACGTAAACACGTTAAATAACGCTTGGACATATTTAACATCGGGCGTGTTAGCTTTAT
TAGGCCGATTATCGTCGTCGTCCCAACCCTCGTCGTTAGAAGTTGCTTCCGAAGACGATTTTGCCATAGC
CACACGACGCCTATTAATTGTGTCGGCTAACACGTCCGCGATCAAATTTGTAGTTGAGCTTTTTGGGCCT
CATGGGCCTTCCGCTCACTGCCCGCTTTCCAGTCGGGAAACCTGTCGTGCCAGCTGCATTAACATGGTCA
TAGCTGTTTCCTTGCGTATTGGGCGCTCTCCGCTTCCTCGCTCACTGACTCGCTGCGCTCGGTCGTTCGG
GTAAAGCCTGGGGTGCCTAATGAGCAAAAGGCCAGCAAAAGGCCAGGAACCGTAAAAAGGCCGCGTTGCT
GGCGTTTTTCCATAGGCTCCGCCCCCCTGACGAGCATCACAAAAATCGACGCTCAAGTCAGAGGTGGCGA
AACCCGACAGGACTATAAAGATACCAGGCGTTTCCCCCTGGAAGCTCCCTCGTGCGCTCTCCTGTTCCGA
CCCTGCCGCTTACCGGATACCTGTCCGCCTTTCTCCCTTCGGGAAGCGTGGCGCTTTCTCATAGCTCACG
CTGTAGGTATCTCAGTTCGGTGTAGGTCGTTCGCTCCAAGCTGGGCTGTGTGCACGAACCCCCCGTTCAG
CCCGACCGCTGCGCCTTATCCGGTAACTATCGTCTTGAGTCCAACCCGGTAAGACACGACTTATCGCCAC
TGGCAGCAGCCACTGGTAACAGGATTAGCAGAGCGAGGTATGTAGGCGGTGCTACAGAGTTCTTGAAGTG
GTGGCCTAACTACGGCTACACTAGAAGAACAGTATTTGGTATCTGCGCTCTGCTGAAGCCAGTTACCTTC
GGAAAAAGAGTTGGTAGCTCTTGATCCGGCAAACAAACCACCGCTGGTAGCGGTGGTTTTTTTGTTTGCA
AGCAGCAGATTACGCGCAGAAAAAAAGGATCTCAAGAAGATCCTTTGATCTTTTCTACGGGGTCTGACGC
TCAGTGGAACGAAAACTCACGTTAAGGGATTTTGGTCATGAGATTATCAAAAAGGATCTTCACCTAGATC
CTTTTAAATTAAAAATGAAGTTTTAAATCAATCTAAAGTATATATGAGTAAACTTGGTCTGACAGTTACC
AATGCTTAATCAGTGAGGCACCTATCTCAGCGATCTGTCTATTTCGTTCATCCATAGTTGCCTGACTCCC
CGTCGTGTAGATAACTACGATACGGGAGGGCTTACCATCTGGCCCCAGTGCTGCAATGATACCGCGAGAA
CCACGCTCACCGGCTCCAGATTTATCAGCAATAAACCAGCCAGCCGGAAGGGCCGAGCGCAGAAGTGGTC
CTGCAACTTTATCCGCCTCCATCCAGTCTATTAATTGTTGCCGGGAAGCTAGAGTAAGTAGTTCGCCAGT
TAATAGTTTGCGCAACGTTGTTGCCATTGCTACAGGCATCGTGGTGTCACGCTCGTCGTTTGGTATGGCT
TCATTCAGCTCCGGTTCCCAACGATCAAGGCGAGTTACATGATCCCCCATGTTGTGCAAAAAAGCGGTTA
GCTCCTTCGGTCCTCCGATCGTTGTCAGAAGTAAGTTGGCCGCAGTGTTATCACTCATGGTTATGGCAGC
ACTGCATAATTCTCTTACTGTCATGCCATCCGTAAGATGCTTTTCTGTGACTGGTGAGTACTCAACCAAG
TCATTCTGAGAATAGTGTATGCGGCGACCGAGTTGCTCTTGCCCGGCGTCAATACGGGATAATACCGCGC
CACATAGCAGAACTTTAAAAGTGCTCATCATTGGAAAACGTTCTTCGGGGCGAAAACTCTCAAGGATCTT
ACCGCTGTTGAGATCCAGTTCGATGTAACCCACTCGTGCACCCAACTGATCTTCAGCATCTTTTACTTTC
ACCAGCGTTTCTGGGTGAGCAAAAACAGGAAGGCAAAATGCCGCAAAAAAGGGAATAAGGGCGACACGGA
AATGTTGAATACTCATACTCTTCCTTTTTCAATATTATTGAAGCATTTATCAGGGTTATTGTCTCATGAG
CGGATACATATTTGAATGTATTTAGAAAAATAAACAAATAGGGGTTCCGCGCACATTTCCCCGAAAAGTG
CCACCTAAATTGTAAGCGTTAATATTTTGTTAAAATTCGCGTTAAATTTTTGTTAAATCAGCTCATTTTT
TAACCAATAGGCCGAAATCGGCAAAATCCCTTATAAATCAAAAGAATAGACCGAGATAGGGTTGAGTGGC
CGCTACAGGGCGCTCCCATTCGCCATTCAGGCTGCGCAACTGTTGGGAAGGGCGTTTCGGTGCGGGCCTC
TTCGCTATTACGCCAGCTGGCGAAAGGGGGATGTGCTGCAAGGCGATTAAGTTGGGTAACGCCAGGGTTT
TCCCAGTCACGACGTTGTAAAACGACGGCCAGTGAGCGCGACGTAATACGACTCACTATAGGGCGAATTG
GCGGAAGGCCGTCAAGGCCGTGACGTTAAAACTATTAAGCCATCCAATCGACCGTTAGTCGAATCAGGAC
CGCTGGTGCGAGAAGCCGCGAAGTATGGCGAATGCATCGTATAACGTGTGGAGTCCGCTCATTAGAGCGT
CATGTTTAGACAAGAAAGCTACATATTTAATTGATCCCGATGATTTTATTGATAAATTGACCCTAACTCC
ATACACGGTATTCTACAATGGCGGGGTTTTGGTCAAAATTTCCGGACTGCGATTGTACATGCTGTTAACG
GCTCCGCCCACTATTAATGAAATTAAAAATTCCAATTTTAAAAAACGCAGCAAGAGAAACATTTGTATGA
AAGAATGCGTAGAAGGAAAGAAAAATGTCGTGGACATGCTGAACAACAAGATTAATATGCCTCCGTGTAT
AAAAAAAATATTGAACGATTTGAAAGAAAACAATGTACCGCGCGGCGGTATGTACAGGAAGAGGTTTATA
CTAAACTGTTACATTGCAAACGTGGTTTCGTGTGCCAAGTGTGAAAACCGATGTTTAATCAAGGCTCTGA
CGCATTTCTACAACCACGACTCCAAGTGTGTGGGTGAAGTCATGCATCTTTTAATCAAATCCCAAGATGT
GTATAAACCACCAAACTGCCAAAAAATGAAAACTGTGGACAAGCTCTGTCCGTTTGCTGGCAACTGCAAG
GGTCTCAATCCTATTTGTAATTATTGAATAATAAAACAATTATAAATGCTAAATTTGTTTTTTATTAACG
ATACAAACCAAACGCAACAAGAACATTTGTAGTATTATCTATAATTGAAAACGCGTAGTTATAATCGCTG
AGGTAATATTTAAAATCATTTTCAAATGATTCACAGTTAATTTGCGACAATATAATTTTATTTTCACATA
AACTAGACGCCTTGTCGTCTTCTTCTTCGTATTCCTTCTCTTTTTCATTTTTCTCCTCATAAAAATTAAC
ATAGTTATTATCGTATCCATATATGTATCTATCGTATAGAGTAAATTTTTTGTTGTCATAAATATATATG
TCTTTTTTAATGGGGTGTATAGTACCGCTGCGCATAGTTTTTCTGTAATTTACAACAGTGCTATTTTCTG
GTAGTTCTTCGGAGTGTGTTGCTTTAATTATTAAATTTATATAATCAATGAATTTGGGATCGTCGGTTTT
GTACAATATGTTGCCGGCATAGTACGCAGCTTCTTCTAGTTCAATTACACCATTTTTTAGCAGCACCGGA
TTAACATAACTTTCCAAAATGTTGTACGAACCGTTAAACAAAAACAGTTCACCTCCCTTTTCTATACTAT
TGTCTGCGAGCAGTTGTTTGTTGTTAAAAATAACAGCCATTGTAATGAGACGCACAAACTAATATCACAA
GCTGCCACCATTTTGTTCGCCCAGGACTCTAGCTATAGTTCTAGTGGTTGGCTACGTATACTCCGGAATA
TTAATAG
Features (pLannotate 1.2.2; 16 found; start..end, strand, type, name):
      1..92      +  promoter       polyhedrin promoter: polh from Autographa californica; promoter for the baculovirus polyhedrin gene
    251..553     +  CDS            ccdB: CCDB_ECOLI - Also known as G, letB, letD. Experimental evidence at protein level: Swiss-Prot protein existence level 1. Toxic component of a type II toxin-antitoxin (TA) system, functioning in plasmid maintainence. Responsible for the post- segregational killing (PSK) of plasmid-free cells, also referred to as a plasmid addiction system. Half-life of over 2 hours. Cell killing by CcdB is accompanied by filamentation, defects in chromosome and plasmid segregation, defects in cell division, formation of anucleate cells, decreased DNA synthesis and plasmid loss. Interferes with the activity of DN
    627..644     +  CDS            7xHis (fragment): 6xHis affinity tag
    680..763     +  CDS            large T antigen (fragment): large T antigen from SV40 (simian virus 40)
    786..920     +  polyA_signal   SV40 poly(A) signal: SV40 polyadenylation signal
    993..1365    +  3'UTR          polyhedrin 3' UTR: 3' UTR from the Autographa californica nucleopolyhedrovirus polyhedrin gene (Suzuki et al., 2006)
   1625..1672    -  CDS            lacI (fragment): lac repressor; lacI; The lac repressor binds to the lac operator to inhibit transcription in E. coli. This inhibition can be relieved by adding lactose or isopropyl-β-D-thiogalactopyranoside (IPTG).
   1709..1749    -  rep_origin     RSF ori (fragment): Plasmids containing the RSF 1030 origin of replication can be propagated in E. coli cells that contain additional plasmids with compatible origins.
   1827..2415    -  rep_origin     ori: high-copy-number ColE1/pMB1/pBR322/pUC origin of replication
   2586..3446    -  CDS            AmpR: β-lactamase; bla; confers resistance to ampicillin, carbenicillin, and related antibiotics
   3447..3551    -  promoter       AmpR promoter: bla
   3577..3708    -  rep_origin     M13 ori (fragment): M13 bacteriophage origin of replication; arrow indicates direction of (+) strand synthesis
   3729..3885    -  CDS            lacZα (fragment): LacZα fragment of β-galactosidase; lacZ fragment
   3894..3912    +  promoter       T7 promoter: promoter for bacteriophage T7 RNA polymerase
   4015..4644    +  CDS            LEF-2: LEF2_NPVAC - Experimental evidence at protein level: Swiss-Prot protein existence level 1. Plays an essential role in viral DNA replication. Does not seem to participate in the initiation step but is rather important for the amplification of DNA. Also required for expression from the vp39 and polh promoters. From Autographa californica nuclear polyhedrosis virus (AcMNPV).
   4685..5290    +  CDS            ORF603: baculovirus ORF603 protein
