[The description below was written by a language model from this plasmid's Addgene catalogue record and pLannotate feature annotations shown in this document.]
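Description:
pOCC7 is a baculovirus transfer (shuttle) vector built on the pOET1 backbone for producing recombinant proteins in insect cells. It is maintained in E. coli as a high-copy plasmid through a ColE1/pUC-type origin and selected with ampicillin via the β-lactamase gene. Because the empty vector carries the ccdB toxin gene, it is propagated in the ccdB-tolerant strain DB3.1. The two sequence records (about 5.4 kb each, differing by a single nucleotide and in their start coordinate) give the same feature set. Short fragments annotated as lacI, RSF ori, M13 ori, lacZα and a T7 promoter appear to be backbone remnants rather than functional parts of the design.

The expression cassette is driven by the AcMNPV polyhedrin (polH) promoter, a very late, very strong baculoviral promoter. Downstream lies an NcoI-NotI-ccdB-AscI-3C-HIS6-stop-HindIII cassette. A gene of interest is inserted between NotI and AscI, displacing ccdB, so that in standard ccdB-sensitive strains only recombinant clones survive, providing negative selection against uncut vector. The inserted reading frame is fused at its C terminus to a 3C protease recognition site followed by a six-histidine tag, allowing metal-affinity purification and subsequent tag removal. An SV40 polyadenylation signal and the polyhedrin 3′ UTR follow the cassette.

Baculoviral sequences flank the cassette, with LEF-2 and ORF603 annotated on the upstream side. Regions of this kind serve as homology arms for recombination with the viral genome at the polyhedrin locus. According to the record, the plasmid is used with the FlashBac bacmid to generate recombinant baculovirus.
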