Addgene plasmid #118876: pOCC7
Purpose: shuttle vector for baculovirus production, using FlashBac bacmid; for recombinant protein with C-terminal HIS6 tag, cleavable with 3C
Depositing lab: Marc Bickle & PEPC MPI CBG. Depositing organization: Max Planck Institute of Molecular Cell Biology and Genetics. Publication: FlexiBAC: a versatile, open-source baculovirus vector system for protein expression, secretion, and proteolytic processing. Lemaitre RP, Bogdanova A, Borgonovo B, Woodruff JB, Drechsel DN. BMC Biotechnol. 2019 Mar 29;19(1):20. doi: 10.1186/s12896-019-0512-z. PubMed 30925874.
Backbone
  Vector backbone: pOET1
  Backbone size w/o insert (bp): 4900
  Vector type: Insect Expression
Growth in bacteria
  Bacterial resistance: Ampicillin, 100 μg/mL
  Growth temperature: 37°C
  Growth strain: DB3.1
  Copy number: High Copy
Gene/Insert
  Gene/Insert name: NcoI-NotI-ccdB-AscI-3C-HIS6-stop-HindIII cassette
  Promoter: polH
  Tag / fusion protein: HIS6, cleavable with 3C protease (C terminal on backbone)
  Cloning method: Restriction Enzyme; 5′ cloning site NotI (unknown if destroyed); 3′ cloning site AscI (unknown if destroyed)
Terms and licenses: Academic/Nonprofit Terms; Industry Terms: Not Available to Industry
How to cite: pOCC7 was a gift from Marc Bickle & PEPC MPI CBG (Addgene plasmid # 118876 ; http://n2t.net/addgene:118876 ; RRID:Addgene_118876)
